Addgene plasmid #105985: pAID 1.1 N-T2A-Bsr
Purpose: To make an auxin inducible degron mutant
Depositing lab: Tatsuo Fukagawa. Publication: An efficient method to generate conditional knockout cell lines for essential genes by combination of auxin-inducible degron tag and CRISPR/Cas9. Nishimura K, Fukagawa T. Chromosome Res. 2017 Oct;25(3-4):253-260. doi: 10.1007/s10577-017-9559-7. Epub 2017 Jun 6. PubMed 28589221.
Backbone
  Vector backbone: pAID1.1-N
  Backbone size w/o insert (bp): 7438
  Total vector size (bp): 7577
  Modifications to backbone: insertion of T2A-Bsr selection marker instead of 9myc tag
  Vector type: Mammalian Expression
  Selectable markers: Neomycin (select with G418), Blasticidin
Growth in bacteria
  Bacterial resistance: Kanamycin, 50 μg/mL
  Growth temperature: 37°C
  Growth strain: DH5alpha
  Growth instructions: E.coli growth is slow
  Copy number: High Copy
Gene/Insert
  Gene/Insert name: T2A-Bsr
  Species: Synthetic
  Insert size (bp): 477
  Promoter: CMV
  Cloning method: Gibson Cloning
  Sequencing primers: 5′ CCATGGAGATCTGCCTAAAGTG
Terms and licenses: Academic/Nonprofit Terms; Industry Terms: Not Available to Industry
How to cite: pAID 1.1 N-T2A-Bsr was a gift from Tatsuo Fukagawa (Addgene plasmid # 105985 ; http://n2t.net/addgene:105985 ; RRID:Addgene_105985)
