[The description below was written by a language model from this plasmid's Addgene catalogue record and pLannotate feature annotations shown in this document.]
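Description:
pAID 1.1 N-T2A-Bsr is a 7,577 bp mammalian expression plasmid derived from the pAID1.1-N backbone and designed for building auxin-inducible degron (AID) conditional mutants. It replicates in E. coli from a high-copy ColE1/pUC-type origin and also carries an f1 phage origin. A single NeoR/KanR cassette is preceded by both a bacterial (bla) promoter and the SV40 early promoter and is followed by the HSV TK polyadenylation signal. It provides kanamycin selection in bacteria and G418 selection in mammalian cells.

The payload is one CMV enhancer/promoter-driven transcript terminated by the SV40 poly(A) signal. Its first open reading frame encodes rice OsTIR1, the F-box protein that recruits a ubiquitin ligase to degron-tagged proteins when auxin is present. According to the record, a T2A-Bsr module was inserted by Gibson cloning in place of the 9myc tag of the parent vector. The bsr gene (blasticidin S deaminase from Bacillus cereus) therefore lies just downstream of OsTIR1. The T2A peptide itself is not annotated in the feature table, but the catalogue entry indicates it links the two, so blasticidin resistance is co-translated with OsTIR1 and released as a separate protein. An EMCV IRES2 then drives translation of a second cistron beginning with the mini-AID degron from Arabidopsis IAA17. The "N" in the name suggests that a gene of interest would be cloned after this degron to give an N-terminally tagged protein, although the record lists no target gene or cloning site there.

A single plasmid can thus supply OsTIR1, a drug marker and a degron-tagged protein. The associated publication combines this approach with CRISPR/Cas9 disruption of the endogenous gene to generate conditional knockout cell lines for essential genes.
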