Features (pLannotate 1.2.2; 17 found; start..end, strand, type, name):
     54..357     +  enhancer       CMV enhancer: human cytomegalovirus immediate early enhancer
    358..561     +  promoter       CMV promoter: human cytomegalovirus (CMV) immediate early promoter
    584..611     +  misc_feature   MCS (fragment): multiple cloning site
    612..2336    +  CDS            OsTIR1: rice transport inhibitor response 1 protein F-box protein that mediates auxin-dependent interaction of a ubiquitin ligase with an auxin-inducible degron (Tan et al., 2007)
   2391..2810    +  CDS            bsr: BSR_BACCE - Experimental evidence at protein level: Swiss-Prot protein existence level 1. Catalyzes the deamination of the cytosine moiety of the antibiotics blasticidin S, cytomycin and acetylblasticidin S. From Bacillus cereus.
   2900..3486    +  misc_feature   IRES2: internal ribosome entry site (IRES) of the encephalomyocarditis virus (EMCV)
   3676..3879    +  CDS            mini-AID: minimal degron from the auxin-responsive IAA17 protein of Arabidopsis thaliana (Kubota et al., 2013) acts as an auxin-inducible degron (AID) in the presence of TIR1
   4252..4335    +  CDS            large T antigen (fragment): large T antigen from SV40 (simian virus 40)
   4358..4479    +  polyA_signal   SV40 poly(A) signal: SV40 polyadenylation signal
   4513..4941    -  rep_origin     f1 ori (sequence partly withheld): f1 bacteriophage origin of replication; arrow indicates direction of (+) strand synthesis
   4968..5072    +  promoter       AmpR promoter: bla
   5074..5431    +  promoter       SV40 promoter: SV40 enhancer and early promoter
   5466..6260    +  CDS            NeoR/KanR: aminoglycoside phosphotransferase from Tn5; aph(3')-II (or nptII); confers resistance to neomycin, kanamycin, and G418 (Geneticin®)
   6281..6433    +  CDS            ble (fragment): BLE_KLEPN - Experimental evidence at protein level: Swiss-Prot protein existence level 1. Binding protein with a strong affinity to the bleomycin family of antibiotics. Binds to CL990; an antimitotic-antibiotic compound. From Klebsiella pneumoniae.
   6492..6539    +  polyA_signal   HSV TK poly(A) signal: herpes simplex virus thymidine kinase polyadenylation signal (Cole and Stacy, 1985)
   6630..6646    -  polyA_signal   bGH poly(A) signal (fragment): bovine growth hormone polyadenylation signal
   6868..7456    +  rep_origin     ori: high-copy-number ColE1/pMB1/pBR322/pUC origin of replication
>Addgene plasmid #105985 | pAID 1.1 N-T2A-Bsr | addgene full sequence | sequence record 204722 | Addgene NGS Result
TAATAGTAATCAATTACGGGGTCATTAGTTCATAGCCCATATATGGAGTTCCGCGTTACATAACTTACGG
TAAATGGCCCGCCTGGCTGACCGCCCAACGACCCCCGCCCATTGACGTCAATAATGACGTATGTTCCCAT
AGTAACGCCAATAGGGACTTTCCATTGACGTCAATGGGTGGAGTATTTACGGTAAACTGCCCACTTGGCA
GTACATCAAGTGTATCATATGCCAAGTACGCCCCCTATTGACGTCAATGACGGTAAATGGCCCGCCTGGC
ATTATGCCCAGTACATGACCTTATGGGACTTTCCTACTTGGCAGTACATCTACGTATTAGTCATCGCTAT
TACCATGGTGATGCGGTTTTGGCAGTACATCAATGGGCGTGGATAGCGGTTTGACTCACGGGGATTTCCA
AGTCTCCACCCCATTGACGTCAATGGGAGTTTGTTTTGGCACCAAAATCAACGGGACTTTCCAAAATGTC
GTAACAACTCCGCCCCATTGACGCAAATGGGCGGTAGGCGTGTACGGTGGGAGGTCTATATAAGCAGAGC
TGGTTTAGTGAACCGTCAGATCCGCTAGCGCTACCGGACTCAGATCTCGAGATGACGTACTTCCCGGAGG
AGGTGGTGGAGCACATCTTCAGCTTCCTGCCGGCGCAGCGCGACCGCAACACGGTCTCGCTCGTCTGCAA
GGTGTGGTACGAGATCGAGAGGCTGAGCCGCCGCGGCGTCTTCGTGGGCAACTGCTACGCCGTGCGCGCC
GGCCGCGTCGCCGCGCGGTTCCCCAACGTGCGGGCGCTCACGGTGAAGGGGAAGCCCCACTTCGCCGACT
TCAACCTCGTGCCCCCCGACTGGGGCGGCTACGCGGGGCCGTGGATCGAGGCGGCCGCGAGGGGATGCCA
CGGCCTGGAGGAGCTCAGGATGAAGCGGATGGTGGTGTCCGACGAGAGCCTCGAGCTGCTGGCTCGCTCG
TTCCCGCGGTTCAGGGCTCTTGTTCTTATCAGCTGCGAGGGGTTCAGCACTGACGGGCTAGCCGCCGTCG
CGAGCCATTGCAAGCTTCTGAGGGAGTTGGATTTGCAGGAAAATGAAGTGGAGGATCGAGGGCCTAGGTG
GCTTTCCTGCTTCCCTGATTCCTGCACATCACTTGTCTCATTGAATTTTGCCTGCATCAAAGGGGAGGTT
AATGCTGGTTCACTGGAGAGACTTGTTAGCAGGTCCCCAAACCTGCGGAGTTTGAGGCTGAATCGATCTG
TATCGGTAGATACACTTGCAAAGATACTACTGCGTACCCCTAACTTGGAGGATTTGGGGACAGGGAATTT
GACAGATGACTTCCAAACTGAGTCCTACTTTAAGCTTACCAGTGCTCTGGAGAAATGCAAGATGTTGAGG
AGTTTGTCTGGATTCTGGGATGCTTCTCCTGTTTGCCTGTCATTTATCTACCCCCTGTGTGCTCAACTGA
CAGGATTGAACTTGAGCTATGCACCCACACTTGATGCTTCTGACCTTACAAAAATGATTAGCCGCTGTGT
GAAGCTCCAACGCCTTTGGGTACTGGATTGTATCTCGGACAAAGGCTTGCAAGTGGTGGCCTCCAGTTGC
AAAGACTTGCAAGAACTCAGGGTATTTCCATCAGATTTCTACGTAGCTGGTTATTCTGCAGTGACAGAGG
AGGGACTTGTTGCAGTATCCTTGGGCTGTCCAAAACTGAACTCACTACTGTACTTCTGTCACCAAATGAC
TAATGCTGCACTAGTTACTGTCGCCAAGAACTGTCCAAATTTCACACGATTCAGACTTTGTATTCTTGAG
CCAGGGAAGCCTGATGTTGTGACAAGCCAACCATTAGATGAAGGCTTTGGAGCTATTGTTCGTGAGTGCA
AGGGATTACAACGTTTGTCAATATCTGGTCTTCTCACAGACAAAGTTTTCATGTATATTGGGAAATATGC
AAAACAACTTGAGATGCTTTCTATAGCATTTGCTGGTGACAGTGATAAGGGTATGATGCATGTTATGAAT
GGATGCAAGAATTTAAGGAAACTGGAGATAAGAGATAGCCCGTTTGGTGATGCTGCACTCTTGGGGAATT
TTGCTAGGTACGAGACAATGCGATCCCTTTGGATGTCATCTTGCAATGTCACGTTAAAGGGGTGCCAAGT
CCTTGCGTCAAAGATGCCGATGCTCAATGTTGAGGTCATAAATGAGCGGGATGGTAGCAATGAAATGGAG
GAAAACCATGGAGATCTGCCTAAAGTGGAGAAATTATATGTGTACCGCACAACTGCTGGGGCGAGGGATG
ATGCACCAAATTTTGTTAAAATCCTAGAGGGCCGCGGCAGCCTGCTGACCTGCGGCGACGTGGAGGAGAA
CCCCGGCCCCATGAAAACATTTAACATTTCTCAACAAGATCTAGAATTAGTAGAAGTAGCGACAGAGAAG
ATTACAATGCTTTATGAGGATAATAAACATCATGTGGGAGCGGCAATTCGTACGAAAACAGGAGAAATCA
TTTCGGCAGTACATATTGAAGCGTATATAGGACGAGTAACTGTTTGTGCAGAAGCCATTGCGATTGGTAG
TGCAGTTTCGAATGGACAAAAGGATTTTGACACGATTGTAGCTGTTAGACACCCTTATTCTGACGAAGTA
GATAGAAGTATTCGAGTGGTAAGTCCTTGTGGTATGTGTAGGGAGTTGATTTCAGACTATGCACCAGATT
GTTTTGTGTTAATAGAAATGAATGGCAAGTTAGTCAAAACTACGATTGAAGAACTCATTCCACTCAAATA
TACCCGAAATTAAGGATCTTTTTCCCTCTGCCAAAAATTATGGGGACATCATGAAGCCCCTTGAGGTGGA
ACGATCATTCAAGAGATCCCCGGGATCCGCCCCTCTCCCTCCCCCCCCCCTAACGTTACTGGCCGAAGCC
GCTTGGAATAAGGCCGGTGTGCGTTTGTCTATATGTTATTTTCCACCATATTGCCGTCTTTTGGCAATGT
GAGGGCCCGGAAACCTGGCCCTGTCTTCTTGACGAGCATTCCTAGGGGTCTTTCCCCTCTCGCCAAAGGA
ATGCAAGGTCTGTTGAATGTCGTGAAGGAAGCAGTTCCTCTGGAAGCTTCTTGAAGACAAACAACGTCTG
TAGCGACCCTTTGCAGGCAGCGGAACCCCCCACCTGGCGACAGGTGCCTCTGCGGCCAAAAGCCACGTGT
ATAAGATACACCTGCAAAGGCGGCACAACCCCAGTGCCACGTTGTGAGTTGGATAGTTGTGGAAAGAGTC
AAATGGCTCTCCTCAAGCGTATTCAACAAGGGGCTGAAGGATGCCCAGAAGGTACCCCATTGTATGGGAT
CTGATCTGGGGCCTCGGTACACATGCTTTACATGTGTTTAGTCGAGGTTAAAAAAACGTCTAGGCCCCCC
GAACCACGGGGACGTGGTTTTCCTTTGAAAAACACGATGATAATATGGCCACAACCATGGGCAGTGTCGA
GCTGAATCTGAGGGAGACTGAGCTGTGTCTTGGTCTTCCCGGTGGAGATACAGTGGCTCCGGTAACCGGA
AACAAGAGAGGGTTCTCAGAGACGGTTGATCTGAAGCTAAATCTGAATAATGAGCCTGCAAACAAGGAAG
GATCTACGACTCATGACGTCGTGACTTTTGATTCCAAGGAGAAGAGTGCTTGTCCTAAAGATCCAGCCAA
ACCTCCGGCCAAGGCACAAGTTGTGGGATGGCCACCGGTGAGATCATACCGGAAGAACGTGATGGTTTCC
TGCCAAAAATCAAGCGGTGGCCCGGAGGCGGCGGCGTTCGTGAAGGTATCAATGGACGGAGCACCGTACT
TGAGGAAAATCGATTTGAGGATGTATAAAAGCTACGATGAGCTTTCTAATGCTTTGTCCAACATGTTCAG
CTCTTTTACCATGGGCAAACATGGAGGAGAAGAAGGAATGATAGACTTCATGAATGAGAGGAAATTGATG
GATTTGGTGAATAGCTGGGACTATGTTCCCTCTTATGAAGACAAAGACGGTGATTGGATGCTCGTCGGCG
ACGTTCCTTGGCCAATGTTCGTCGATACATGCAAGCGTTTACGTCTCATGAAAGGATCGGATGCCATTGG
TCTCGCTCCGAGGGCGATGGAGAAGTGCAAGAGCAGAGCTGCGGCCGGAGCTGGTGCAGGCGCTGGAGCG
GGTGCCGATATCGAATTCCGATCGACGCGTAGTACTGCGGCCGCGACTCTAGATCATAATCAGCCATACC
ACATTTGTAGAGGTTTTACTTGCTTTAAAAAACCTCCCACACCTCCCCCTGAACCTGAAACATAAAATGA
ATGCAATTGTTGTTGTTAACTTGTTTATTGCAGCTTATAATGGTTACAAATAAAGCAATAGCATCACAAA
TTTCACAAATAAAGCATTTTTTTCACTGCATTCTAGTTGTGGTTTGTCCAAACTCATCAATGTATCTTAA
GGCGTAAATTGTAAGCGTTAATATTTTGTTAAAATTCGCGTTAAATTTTTGTTAAATCAGCTCATTTTTT
AACCAATAGGCCGAAATCGGCAAAATCCCTTATAAATCAAAAGAATAGACCGAGATAGGGT
[37 nt withheld, positions 4612-4648]
AAAGAACGTGGACTCCAACGTCAAAGG
[49 nt withheld, positions 4676-4724]
T
[91 nt withheld, positions 4726-4816]
G
[124 nt withheld, positions 4818-4941]
CAGGTGGCACTTTTCGGGGAAATGTGCGCGGAACCCCTATTTGTTTATTTTTCTAAATACATTCAAATAT
GTATCCGCTCATGAGACAATAACCCTGATAAATGCTTCAATAATATTGAAAAAGGAAGAGTCCTGAGGCG
GAAAGAACCAGCTGTGGAATGTGTGTCAGTTAGGGTGTGGAAAGTCCCCAGGCTCCCCAGCAGGCAGAAG
TATGCAAAGCATGCATCTCAATTAGTCAGCAACCAGGTGTGGAAAGTCCCCAGGCTCCCCAGCAGGCAGA
AGTATGCAAAGCATGCATCTCAATTAGTCAGCAACCATAGTCCCGCCCCTAACTCCGCCCATCCCGCCCC
TAACTCCGCCCAGTTCCGCCCATTCTCCGCCCCATGGCTGACTAATTTTTTTTATTTATGCAGAGGCCGA
GGCCGCCTCGGCCTCTGAGCTATTCCAGAAGTAGTGAGGAGGCTTTTTTGGAGGCCTAGGCTTTTGCAAA
GATCGATCAAGAGACAGGATGAGGATCGTTTCGCATGATTGAACAAGATGGATTGCACGCAGGTTCTCCG
GCCGCTTGGGTGGAGAGGCTATTCGGCTATGACTGGGCACAACAGACAATCGGCTGCTCTGATGCCGCCG
TGTTCCGGCTGTCAGCGCAGGGGCGCCCGGTTCTTTTTGTCAAGACCGACCTGTCCGGTGCCCTGAATGA
ACTGCAAGACGAGGCAGCGCGGCTATCGTGGCTGGCCACGACGGGCGTTCCTTGCGCAGCTGTGCTCGAC
GTTGTCACTGAAGCGGGAAGGGACTGGCTGCTATTGGGCGAAGTGCCGGGGCAGGATCTCCTGTCATCTC
ACCTTGCTCCTGCCGAGAAAGTATCCATCATGGCTGATGCAATGCGGCGGCTGCATACGCTTGATCCGGC
TACCTGCCCATTCGACCACCAAGCGAAACATCGCATCGAGCGAGCACGTACTCGGATGGAAGCCGGTCTT
GTCGATCAGGATGATCTGGACGAAGAGCATCAGGGGCTCGCGCCAGCCGAACTGTTCGCCAGGCTCAAGG
CGAGCATGCCCGACGGCGAGGATCTCGTCGTGACCCATGGCGATGCCTGCTTGCCGAATATCATGGTGGA
AAATGGCCGCTTTTCTGGATTCATCGACTGTGGCCGGCTGGGTGTGGCGGACCGCTATCAGGACATAGCG
TTGGCTACCCGTGATATTGCTGAAGAGCTTGGCGGCGAATGGGCTGACCGCTTCCTCGTGCTTTACGGTA
TCGCCGCTCCCGATTCGCAGCGCATCGCCTTCTATCGCCTTCTTGACGAGTTCTTCTGAGCGGGACTCTG
GGGTTCGAAATGACCGACCAAGCGACGCCCAACCTGCCATCACGAGATTTCGATTCCACCGCCGCCTTCT
ATGAAAGGTTGGGCTTCGGAATCGTTTTCCGGGACGCCGGCTGGATGATCCTCCAGCGCGGGGATCTCAT
GCTGGAGTTCTTCGCCCACCCTAGGGGGAGGCTAACTGAAACACGGAAGGAGACAATACCGGAAGGAACC
CGCGCTATGACGGCAATAAAAAGACAGAATAAAACGCACGGTGTTGGGTCGTTTGTTCATAAACGCGGGG
TTCGGTCCCAGGGCTGGCACTCTGTCGATACCCCACCGAGACCCCATTGGGGCCAATACGCCCGCGTTTC
TTCCTTTTCCCCACCCCACCCCCCAAGTTCGGGTGAAGGCCCAGGGCTCGCAGCCAACGTCGGGGCGGCA
GGCCCTGCCATAGCCTCAGGTTACTCATATATACTTTAGATTGATTTAAAACTTCATTTTTAATTTAAAA
GGATCTAGGTGAAGATCCTTTTTGATAATCTCATGACCAAAATCCCTTAACGTGAGTTTTCGTTCCACTG
AGCGTCAGACCCCGTAGAAAAGATCAAAGGATCTTCTTGAGATCCTTTTTTTCTGCGCGTAATCTGCTGC
TTGCAAACAAAAAAACCACCGCTACCAGCGGTGGTTTGTTTGCCGGATCAAGAGCTACCAACTCTTTTTC
CGAAGGTAACTGGCTTCAGCAGAGCGCAGATACCAAATACTGTTCTTCTAGTGTAGCCGTAGTTAGGCCA
CCACTTCAAGAACTCTGTAGCACCGCCTACATACCTCGCTCTGCTAATCCTGTTACCAGTGGCTGCTGCC
AGTGGCGATAAGTCGTGTCTTACCGGGTTGGACTCAAGACGATAGTTACCGGATAAGGCGCAGCGGTCGG
GCTGAACGGGGGGTTCGTGCACACAGCCCAGCTTGGAGCGAACGACCTACACCGAACTGAGATACCTACA
GCGTGAGCTATGAGAAAGCGCCACGCTTCCCGAAGGGAGAAAGGCGGACAGGTATCCGGTAAGCGGCAGG
GTCGGAACAGGAGAGCGCACGAGGGAGCTTCCAGGGGGAAACGCCTGGTATCTTTATAGTCCTGTCGGGT
TTCGCCACCTCTGACTTGAGCGTCGATTTTTGTGATGCTCGTCAGGGGGGCGGAGCCTATGGAAAAACGC
CAGCAACGCGGCCTTTTTACGGTTCCTGGCCTTTTGCTGGCCTTTTGCTCACATGTTCTTTCCTGCGTTA
TCCCCTGATTCTGTGGATAACCGTATTACCGCCATGCATTAGTTAT
